>Addgene plasmid #204007 | pMRMTK-clo33 | addgene full sequence | sequence record 405275 | Addgene NGS Result
CAAAGCAATTTTGAGTGACACAGGAACACTTAACGGCTGACATGGGGGTCTCGGAGACGTTACGGCTAAA
TCTGCTGCACCAAAGACCGGCGCTTTTACCAGCTAATCCCATACAATAGAGCATGAATTTTGATAGGCGG
CGGGCGGAAGCTTGCCGCCTATTTTGCGTGTCTTCGCCTCTCTCAGCCCTCTTCCTGAGCGATCCGCTTT
TCAGCAGCTCTGTCGGGTAAGTTGTGCGGATGGCTATCCACACCTCCCAAATAGGTAGACAATTACTCTT
GTAATTTTAATTATACATCTGTATTCAGAATGAGAGTTCGCTATGGGCTGGAGGCAGAGGAGCCTTCCCG
GGTGATCTTTCAAGCAGTCAGGCGGGAGGAAGTTTCGTCTGATTTCCAAGGGAGGAATTAATTACGAGAC
CTCACACTGGCTCACCTTCGGGTGGGCCTTTCTGCGTTTATACCTAGGAGTCAAAATTACTCCCCGCCCT
GCCACTCATCGCAGTACTGTTGTAATTCATTAAGCATTCTACCGACATGGAAGCCATCACAAACGGCATG
ATGAACCTGAATCGCCAGCGGCATCAGCACCTTGTCGCCTTGCGTATAATATTTGCCCATGGTGAAAACG
GGGGCGAAGAAGTTGTCCATATTGGCCACGTTTAAATCAAAACTGGTGAAACTCACCCAGGGATTGGCTG
AGACGAAAAACATATTCTCAATAAACCCTTTAGGGAAATAGGCCAGGTTTTCACCGTAACACGCCACATC
TTGCGAATATATGTGTAGAAACTGCCGGAAATCGTCGTGGTATTCACTCCAGAGCGATGAAAACGTTTCA
GTTTGCTCATGGAAAACGGTGTAACAAGGGTGAACACTATCCCATATCACCAGCTCACCGTCTTTCATTG
CCATACGGAATTCCGGATGAGCATTCATCAGGCGGGCAAGAATGTGAATAAAGGCCGGATAAAACTTGTG
CTTATTTTTCTTTACGGTCTTTAAAAAGGCCGTAATATCCAGCTGAACGGTCTGGTTATAGGTACATTGA
GCAACTGACTGAAATGCCTCAAAATGTTCTTTACGATGCCATTGGGATATATCAACGGTGGTATATCCAG
TGATTTTTTTCTCCATTTTAGCTTCCTTAGCTCCTGAAAATCTCGATAACTCAAAAAATACGCCCGGTAG
TGATCTTATTTCATTATGGTGAAAGTTGGAACCTCTTACGTGCCGATCAGTCAATTCGAGGGGGATCAAT
TCCGTATTGATCCGGCCACGATGCGTCCGGCGTAGAGGATCTGAAGATCAGCAGTTCAACCTGTTGATAG
TACGTACTAAGCTCTCATGTTTCACGTACTAAGCTCTCATGTTTAACGTACTAAGCTCTCATGTTTAACG
AACTAAACCCTCATGGCTAACGTACTAAGCTCTCATGGCTAACGTACTAAGCTCTCATGTTTCACGTACT
AAGCTCTCATGTTTGAACAATAAAATTAATATAAATCAGCAACTTAAATAGCCTCTAAGGTTTTAAGTTT
TATAAGAAAAAAAAGAATATATAAGGCTTTTAAAGCTTTTAAGGTTTAACGGTTGTGGACAACAAGCCAG
GGATGTAACGCACTGAGAAGCCCTTAGAGCCTCT
Features (pLannotate 1.2.2; 4 found; start..end, strand, type, name):
    429..456     +  terminator     T7Te terminator: phage T7 early transcription terminator
    477..1136    -  CDS            CmR: chloramphenicol acetyltransferase; cat; confers resistance to chloramphenicol
   1137..1239    -  promoter       cat promoter: promoter of the E. coli cat gene encoding chloramphenicol acetyltransferase
   1298..42      +  rep_origin     R6K γ ori (across the origin): γ replication origin from E. coli plasmid R6K; requires the R6K initiator protein pi for replication
