[The description below was written by a language model from this plasmid's Addgene catalogue record and pLannotate feature annotations shown in this document.]
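Description:
pMRMTK-clo33 is a very small (about 1.6 kb) part-storage plasmid from a modular cloning (MoClo) toolkit built for engineering bacteria of the maize root microbiome. Its backbone consists of little more than an R6K γ origin of replication and a chloramphenicol acetyltransferase gene (CmR) driven by its native cat promoter. Because the R6K γ origin depends on the pi initiator protein supplied in trans, the plasmid can only be maintained in pir-expressing E. coli hosts such as Pir1, where it is recorded as low copy. It will not replicate in ordinary cloning strains or in most target bacteria. Selection is by chloramphenicol. Although the catalogue lists the vector type as plant expression, no plant-specific elements are annotated, and the parts present are all bacterial.

The payload is a 361 bp insert named Bpi ES8, which the record also lists in the promoter field, suggesting it is a promoter-type regulatory part, though its origin and activity are not described further. The insert is flanked on both sides by BsaI sites that are retained after cloning, the standard Golden Gate arrangement that lets the part be excised with defined overhangs and assembled in a one-pot reaction with other toolkit parts into higher-level constructs. The automated annotation does not label the insert itself. It would fall in the unannotated stretch between the origin and a phage T7 early (T7Te) terminator, which sits between that region and the resistance cassette and probably insulates the two from transcriptional read-through. The plasmid is best regarded as a donor of the Bpi ES8 part rather than a functional expression vector.
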