Addgene plasmid #204007: pMRMTK-clo33
Purpose: Cloning plasmid containing the Bpi ES8 insert with a chloramphenicol resistance marker
Depositing lab: Nathan Crook. Depositing organization: North Carolina State University. Publication: Engineering the Maize Root Microbiome: A Rapid MoClo Toolkit and Identification of Potential Bacterial Chassis for Studying Plant-Microbe Interactions. van Schaik J, Li Z, Cheadle J, Crook N. ACS Synth Biol. 2023 Oct 20;12(10):3030-3040. doi: 10.1021/acssynbio.3c00371. Epub 2023 Sep 15. PubMed 37712562.
Backbone
  Vector backbone: R6Kγ origin of replication & chloramphenicol resistance gene
  Backbone size w/o insert (bp): 1283
  Total vector size (bp): 1644
  Vector type: Plant Expression
Growth in bacteria
  Bacterial resistance: Chloramphenicol, 25 μg/mL
  Growth temperature: 37°C
  Growth strain: Pir1
  Copy number: Low Copy
Gene/Insert
  Gene/Insert name: Bpi ES8
  Insert size (bp): 361
  Promoter: Bpi ES8
  Cloning method: Restriction Enzyme; 5′ cloning site BsaI (not destroyed); 3′ cloning site BsaI (not destroyed)
  Sequencing primers: 5′ gtaacgcactgagaagcccttagag; 3′ CCTGCCACTCATCGCAGTACTG
Terms and licenses: Academic/Nonprofit Terms; Industry Terms: Not Available to Industry
Depositor comments: Please visit https://www.biorxiv.org/content/10.1101/2023.06.05.543168v1 for bioRxiv preprint.
How to cite: pMRMTK-clo33 was a gift from Nathan Crook (Addgene plasmid # 204007 ; http://n2t.net/addgene:204007 ; RRID:Addgene_204007)
